Addgene plasmid #68289: SepOTSθ
Purpose: Phosphoserine orthogonal translation system
Depositing lab: Jesse Rinehart. Depositing organization: Yale University. Publication: A flexible codon in genomically recoded Escherichia coli permits programmable protein phosphorylation. Pirman NL, Barber KW, Aerni HR, Ma NJ, Haimovich AD, Rogulina S, Isaacs FJ, Rinehart J. Nat Commun. 2015 Sep 9;6:8130. doi: 10.1038/ncomms9130. PubMed 26350500.
Backbone
  Vector backbone: pKD
  Modifications to backbone: pKD is derived from pKK223-3 (Pharmacia). This plasmid encodes a variant of the phosphoserine orthogonal translation system. Another plasmid encoding a protein of interest with TAG at the proper position is needed for recombinant phosphoprotein expression. See article and supplementary information for cloning information.
  Vector type: Bacterial Expression, Synthetic Biology
Growth in bacteria
  Bacterial resistance: Kanamycin, 25 μg/mL
  Growth temperature: 30°C
  Growth strain: Top10
  Growth instructions: This plasmid is slow growing and may take up to 24 hours to produce colonies.
  Copy number: Unknown
Gene/Insert
  Gene/Insert name: SepRS/EF-Sep, 2xtRNA-Sep-A37
  Species: Synthetic
Terms and licenses: Academic/Nonprofit Terms; Industry Terms: Not Available to Industry
Depositor comments: See supplementary information accompanying article for additional cloning information. We recommend introducing this plasmid into a recoded strain of E. coli (no genomic TAG codons) for high-efficiency phoshoprotein expression.
How to cite: SepOTSθ was a gift from Jesse Rinehart (Addgene plasmid # 68289 ; http://n2t.net/addgene:68289 ; RRID:Addgene_68289)
