[The description below was written by a language model from this plasmid's Addgene catalogue record and the feature table of its GenBank file.]
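Description:
SepOTSθ is a 7,750 bp circular bacterial expression plasmid that carries one variant of the phosphoserine orthogonal translation system, a synthetic-biology tool for site-specific incorporation of phosphoserine into recombinant proteins in Escherichia coli. It is built on the pKD backbone, itself derived from pKK223-3. It replicates from a ColE1/pMB1-type origin accompanied by the rop gene and the pBR322 bom region. Rop normally holds such plasmids at a lower copy number, although the catalogue lists the copy number as unknown. Selection is by kanamycin through the aph(3')-Ia aminoglycoside phosphotransferase gene.

The stated insert comprises SepRS (a phosphoseryl-tRNA synthetase), EF-Sep (an elongation factor variant engineered to accept phosphoserine-charged tRNA) and two copies of the tRNA-Sep-A37 variant. Together these components charge a suppressor tRNA with phosphoserine and deliver it to the ribosome in response to TAG codons. The feature table does not annotate these coding regions or the tRNA genes. It marks only the surrounding regulatory parts: a trc promoter with a lac operator, a lacI repressor gene driven by the lacIq promoter, and the rrnB T1 and T2 terminators. This arrangement indicates IPTG-inducible, lac-repressed expression, with the unannotated stretch after the operator and before the terminators being the likely location of the payload, but the record does not say which promoter drives each component.

The plasmid does not encode a target protein. It is used alongside a second plasmid carrying a gene of interest with TAG at the desired phosphorylation site. The depositor recommends a genomically recoded E. coli strain lacking genomic TAG codons for efficient phosphoprotein production.
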