LOCUS       Exported 7750 bp ds-DNA circular SYN 12-MAY-2021
DEFINITION  Phosphoserine orthogonal translation system.
ACCESSION   .
VERSION     .
KEYWORDS    SepOTS-theta
SOURCE      synthetic DNA construct
  ORGANISM  synthetic DNA construct
REFERENCE   1 (bases 1 to 7750)
  AUTHORS   Pirman NL, Barber KW, Aerni HR, Ma NJ, Haimovich AD, Rogulina S,
            Isaacs FJ, Rinehart J
  TITLE     A flexible codon in genomically recoded Escherichia coli permits
            programmable protein phosphorylation.
  JOURNAL   Nat Commun. 2015 Sep 9;6:8130. doi: 10.1038/ncomms9130.
  PUBMED    26350500
REFERENCE   2 (bases 1 to 7750)
  AUTHORS   .
  TITLE     Direct Submission
  JOURNAL   Exported May 12, 2021 from SnapGene Server 1.1.58
            http://www.snapgene.com
FEATURES             Location/Qualifiers
     source          1..7750
                     /organism="synthetic DNA construct"
                     /mol_type="other DNA"
     primer_bind     complement(1298..1315)
                     /label=pBAD Reverse
                     /note="For vectors with E. coli araBAD promoter, reverse
                     primer"
     terminator      1468..1554
                     /gene="Escherichia coli rrnB"
                     /label=rrnB T1 terminator
                     /note="transcription terminator T1 from the E. coli rrnB
                     gene"
     terminator      1646..1673
                     /label=rrnB T2 terminator
                     /note="transcription terminator T2 from the E. coli rrnB
                     gene"
     CDS             1869..2060
                     /codon_start=1
                     /gene="rop"
                     /product="Rop protein, which maintains plasmids at low copy
                     number"
                     /label=rop
                     /translation="MTKQEKTALNMARFIRSQTLTLLEKLNELDADEQADICESLHDHA
                     DELYRSCLARFGDDGENL"
     primer_bind     complement(2054..2076)
                     /label=pGEX 3'
                     /note="pGEX vectors, reverse primer"
     misc_feature    2162..2304
                     /label=bom
                     /note="basis of mobility region from pBR322"
     primer_bind     2217..2236
                     /label=pRS-marker
                     /note="pRS vectors, use to sequence yeast selectable
                     marker"
     primer_bind     complement(2319..2336)
                     /label=L4440
                     /note="L4440 vector, forward primer"
     rep_origin      complement(2490..3078)
                     /direction=LEFT
                     /label=ori
                     /note="high-copy-number ColE1/pMB1/pBR322/pUC origin of
                     replication"
     primer_bind     complement(2570..2589)
                     /label=pBR322ori-F
                     /note="pBR322 origin, forward primer"
     primer_bind     complement(3189..3208)
                     /label=pENTR-R
                     /note="pENTR vectors, reverse primer"
     CDS             3200..4015
                     /codon_start=1
                     /gene="aph(3')-Ia"
                     /product="aminoglycoside phosphotransferase"
                     /label=KanR
                     /note="confers resistance to kanamycin in bacteria or G418
                     (Geneticin(R)) in eukaryotes"
                     /translation="MSHIQRETSCSRPRLNSNMDADLYGYKWARDNVGQSGATIYRLYG
                     KPDAPELFLKHGKGSVANDVTDEMVRLNWLTEFMPLPTIKHFIRTPDDAWLLTTAIPGK
                     TAFQVLEEYPDSGENIVDALAVFLRRLHSIPVCNCPFNSDRVFRLAQAQSRMNNGLVDA
                     SDFDDERNGWPVEQVWKEMHKLLPFSPDSVVTHGDFSLDNLIFDEGKLIGCIDVGRVGI
                     ADRYQDLAILWNCLGEFSPSLQKRLFQKYGIDNPDMSKLQFHLMLDEFF"
     primer_bind     complement(3273..3292)
                     /label=Kan-R
                     /note="Kanamycin resistance gene, reverse primer"
     promoter        4652..4729
                     /gene="lacI (mutant)"
                     /label=lacIq promoter
                     /note="In the lacIq allele, a single base change in the
                     promoter boosts expression of the lacI gene about 10-fold."
     CDS             4730..5812
                     /codon_start=1
                     /gene="lacI"
                     /product="lac repressor"
                     /label=lacI
                     /note="The lac repressor binds to the lac operator to
                     inhibit transcription in E. coli. This inhibition can be
                     relieved by adding lactose or
                     isopropyl-beta-D-thiogalactopyranoside (IPTG)."
                     /translation="MKPVTLYDVAEYAGVSYQTVSRVVNQASHVSAKTREKVEAAMAEL
                     NYIPNRVAQQLAGKQSLLIGVATSSLALHAPSQIVAAIKSRADQLGASVVVSMVERSGV
                     EACKAAVHNLLAQRVSGLIINYPLDDQDAIAVEAACTNVPALFLDDSDQTPINSIIFSH
                     EDGTRLGVEHLVALGHQQIALLAGPLSSVSARLRLAGWHKYLTRNQIQPIAEREGDWSA
                     MSGFQQTMQMLNEGIVPTAMLVANDQMALGAMRAITESGLRVGADISVVGYDDTEDSSC
                     YIPPLTTIKQDFRLLGQTSVDRLLQLSQGQAVKGNQLLPVSLVKRKTTLAPNTQTASPR
                     ALADSLMQLARQVSRLESGQ"
     primer_bind     complement(4749..4768)
                     /label=LacI-R
                     /note="LacI, reverse primer"
     promoter        6044..6073
                     /label=trc promoter
                     /note="strong E. coli promoter; hybrid between the trp and
                     lac UV5 promoters"
     protein_bind    6081..6097
                     /label=lac operator
                     /bound_moiety="lac repressor encoded by lacI"
                     /note="The lac repressor binds to the lac operator to
                     inhibit transcription in E. coli. This inhibition can be
                     relieved by adding lactose or
                     isopropyl-beta-D-thiogalactopyranoside (IPTG)."
     primer_bind     6086..6108
                     /label=M13/pUC Reverse
                     /note="In lacZ gene"
ORIGIN
        1 taaagtatat tagttaagta taagaaggag atatacatat gggatccatg tctaaagaaa
       61 agtttgaacg tacaaaaccg cacgttaacg tcggtactat cggccacgtt gaccatggta
      121 aaacaacgct gaccgctgca atcactaccg tactggctaa aacctacggc ggtgctgctc
      181 gcgcattcga ccagatcgat aacgcgccgg aagaaaaagc tcgtggtatc accatcaaca
      241 cttctcgggt tgaatacgac accccgaccc gtcactacgc acacgtagac tgcccggggc
      301 acgccgacta tgttaaaaac atgatcaccg gtgctgcgca gatggacggc gcgatcctgg
      361 tagttgctgc gactgacggc ccgatgccgc agactcgtga gcacatcctg ctgggtcgtc
      421 aggtaggcgt tccgtacatc atcgtgttcc tgaacaaatg cgacatggtt gatgacgaag
      481 agctgctgga actggttgaa atggaagttc gtgaacttct gtctcagtac gacttcccgg
      541 gcgacgacac tccgatcgtt cgtggttctg ctctgaaagc gctggaaggc gacgcagagt
      601 gggaagcgaa aatcctggaa ctggctggct tcctggattc ttacattccg gaaccagagc
      661 gtgcgattga caagccgttc ctgctgccga tcaacggggt atactccatc tccggtcgtg
      721 gtaccgttgt ttcgggtcgt gtagaacgcg gtatcatcaa agttggtgaa gaagttgaaa
      781 tcgttggtat caaagagact cagaagtcta cctgtactgg cgttgaaatg ttccgcaaac
      841 tgctggacga aggccgtgct ggtgagtggg taggtgttct gctgcgtggt atcaaacgtg
      901 aagaaatcga acgtggtcag gtactggcta agccgggcac catcaagccg cacaccaagt
      961 tcgaatctga agtgtacatt ctgtccaaag atgaaggcgg ccgtcatact ccgttcttca
     1021 aaggctaccg tccgcagttc tacttccgta ctactgacgt gactggtacc atcgaactgc
     1081 cggaaggcgt agagatggta atgccgggcg acaacatcaa aatggttgtt accctgatcc
     1141 acccgatcgc gatggacgac ggtctgcgtt tcgcaatccg tgaaggcggc cgtaccgttg
     1201 gcgcgggcgt tgtagcaaaa gttctgagct aatggcgcgc cgtcgacctg caggcatgca
     1261 agcttggctg ttttggcgga tgagagaaga ttttcagcct gatacagatt aaatcagaac
     1321 gcagaagcgg tctgataaaa cagaatttgc ctggcggcag tagcgcggtg gtcccacctg
     1381 accccatgcc gaactcagaa gtgaaacgcc gtagcgccga tggtagtgtg gggtctcccc
     1441 atgcgagagt agggaactgc caggcatcaa ataaaacgaa aggctcagtc gaaagactgg
     1501 gcctttcgtt ttatctgttg tttgtcggtg aacgctctcc tgagtaggac aaatccgccg
     1561 ggagcggatt tgaacgttgc gaagcaacgg cccggagggt ggcgggcagg acgcccgcca
     1621 taaactgcca ggcatcaaat taagcagaag gccatcctga cggatggcct ttttgcgttt
     1681 ctacaaactc tttttgtttg ctagcttttc tctggtcccg ccgcatccat accgccagtt
     1741 gtttaccctc acaacgttcc agtaaccggg catgttcatc atcagtaacc cgtatcgtga
     1801 gcatcctctc tcgtttcatc ggtatcatta cccccatgaa cagaaatccc ccttacacgg
     1861 aggcatcagt gaccaaacag gaaaaaaccg cccttaacat ggcccgcttt atcagaagcc
     1921 agacattaac gcttctggag aaactcaacg agctggacgc ggatgaacag gcagacatct
     1981 gtgaatcgct tcacgaccac gctgatgagc tttaccgcag ctgcctcgcg cgtttcggtg
     2041 atgacggtga aaacctctga cacatgcagc tcccggagac ggtcacagct tgtctgtaag
     2101 cggatgccgg gagcagacaa gcccgtcagg gcgcgtcagc gggtgttggc gggtgtcggg
     2161 gcgcagccat gacccagtca cgtagcgata gcggagtgta tactggctta actatgcggc
     2221 atcagagcag attgtactga gagtgcacca tatatgcggt gtgaaatacc gcacagatgc
     2281 gtaaggagaa aataccgcat caggcgctct tccgcttcct cgctcactga ctcgctgcgc
     2341 tcggtcgttc ggctgcggcg agcggtatca gctcactcaa aggcggtaat acggttatcc
     2401 acagaatcag gggataacgc aggaaagaac atgtgagcaa aaggccagca aaaggccagg
     2461 aaccgtaaaa aggccgcgtt gctggcgttt ttccataggc tccgcccccc tgacgagcat
     2521 cacaaaaatc gacgctcaag tcagaggtgg cgaaacccga caggactata aagataccag
     2581 gcgtttcccc ctggaagctc cctcgtgcgc tctcctgttc cgaccctgcc gcttaccgga
     2641 tacctgtccg cctttctccc ttcgggaagc gtggcgcttt ctcatagctc acgctgtagg
     2701 tatctcagtt cggtgtaggt cgttcgctcc aagctgggct gtgtgcacga accccccgtt
     2761 cagcccgacc gctgcgcctt atccggtaac tatcgtcttg agtccaaccc ggtaagacac
     2821 gacttatcgc cactggcagc agccactggt aacaggatta gcagagcgag gtatgtaggc
     2881 ggtgctacag agttcttgaa gtggtggcct aactacggct acactagaag gacagtattt
     2941 ggtatctgcg ctctgctgaa gccagttacc ttcggaaaaa gagttggtag ctcttgatcc
     3001 ggcaaacaaa ccaccgctgg tagcggtggt ttttttgttt gcaagcagca gattacgcgc
     3061 agaaaaaaag gatctcaaga agatcctttg atcttttcta cggggtctga cgctcagtgg
     3121 aacgaaaact cacgttaagg gattttggtc atgaacaata aaactgtctg cttacataaa
     3181 cagtaataca aggggtgtta tgagccatat tcaacgggaa acgtcttgct ctaggccgcg
     3241 attaaattcc aacatggatg ctgatttata tgggtataaa tgggctcgcg ataatgtcgg
     3301 gcaatcaggt gcgacaatct atcgattgta tgggaagccc gatgcgccag agttgtttct
     3361 gaaacatggc aaaggtagcg ttgccaatga tgttacagat gagatggtca gactaaactg
     3421 gctgacggaa tttatgcctc ttccgaccat caagcatttt atccgtactc ctgatgatgc
     3481 atggttactc accactgcga tccccgggaa aacagcattc caggtattag aagaatatcc
     3541 tgattcaggt gaaaatattg ttgatgcgct ggcagtgttc ctgcgccggt tgcattcgat
     3601 tcctgtttgt aattgtcctt ttaacagcga tcgcgtattt cgtctcgctc aggcgcaatc
     3661 acgaatgaat aacggtttgg ttgatgcgag tgattttgat gacgagcgta atggctggcc
     3721 tgttgaacaa gtctggaaag aaatgcataa acttttgcca ttctcaccgg attcagtcgt
     3781 cactcatggt gatttctcac ttgataacct tatttttgac gaggggaaat taataggttg
     3841 tattgatgtt ggacgagtcg gaatcgcaga ccgataccag gatcttgcca tcctatggaa
     3901 ctgcctcggt gagttttctc cttcattaca gaaacggctt tttcaaaaat atggtattga
     3961 taatcctgat atgagtaaat tgcagtttca tttgatgctc gatgagtttt tctaagaatt
     4021 aattcatgag cggatacata tttgaatgta tttagaaaaa taaacaaata ggggttccgc
     4081 gcacatttcc ccgaaaagtg ccaccgcggc cgcgcttctt tgagcgaacg atcaaaaata
     4141 agtggcgccc catcaaaaaa atattctcaa cataaaaaac tttgtgtaat acttgtaacg
     4201 ctgaattcgc cggggtagtc taggggttag gcagcggact ctaaatccgc cttacgtggg
     4261 ttcaaatccc acccccggct ccaggatcct ctagagtcga cctgcagatc cttagcgaaa
     4321 gctaaggatt ttttttgccg cggcgcttct ttgagcgaac gatcaaaaat aagtggcgcc
     4381 ccatcaaaaa aatattctca acataaaaaa ctttgtgtaa tacttgtaac gctgaattcg
     4441 ccggggtagt ctaggggtta ggcagcggac tctaaatccg ccttacgtgg gttcaaatcc
     4501 cacccccggc tccaggatcc tctagagtcg acctgcagat ccttagcgaa agctaaggat
     4561 tttttttgcg gccgctttca ccgtcatcac cgaaacgcgc gaggcagcag atcaattcgc
     4621 gcgcgaaggc gaagcggcat gcatttacgt tgacaccatc gaatggtgca aaacctttcg
     4681 cggtatggca tgatagcgcc cggaagagag tcaattcagg gtggtgaatg tgaaaccagt
     4741 aacgttatac gatgtcgcag agtatgccgg tgtctcttat cagaccgttt cccgcgtggt
     4801 gaaccaggcc agccacgttt ctgcgaaaac gcgggaaaaa gtggaagcgg cgatggcgga
     4861 gctgaattac attcccaacc gcgtggcaca acaactggcg ggcaaacagt cgttgctgat
     4921 tggcgttgcc acctccagtc tggccctgca cgcgccgtcg caaattgtcg cggcgattaa
     4981 atctcgcgcc gatcaactgg gtgccagcgt ggtggtgtcg atggtagaac gaagcggcgt
     5041 cgaagcctgt aaagcggcgg tgcacaatct tctcgcgcaa cgcgtcagtg ggctgatcat
     5101 taactatccg ctggatgacc aggatgccat tgctgtggaa gctgcctgca ctaatgttcc
     5161 ggcgttattt cttgatgact ctgaccagac acccatcaac agtattattt tctcccatga
     5221 agacggtacg cgactgggcg tggagcatct ggtcgcattg ggtcaccagc aaatcgcgct
     5281 gttagcgggc ccattaagtt ctgtctcggc gcgtctgcgt ctggctggct ggcataaata
     5341 tctcactcgc aatcaaattc agccgatagc ggaacgggaa ggcgactgga gtgccatgtc
     5401 cggttttcaa caaaccatgc aaatgctgaa tgagggcatc gttcccactg cgatgctggt
     5461 tgccaacgat cagatggcgc tgggcgcaat gcgcgccatt accgagtccg ggctgcgcgt
     5521 tggtgcggat atctcggtag tgggatacga cgataccgaa gacagctcat gttatatccc
     5581 gccgttaacc accatcaaac aggattttcg cctgctgggg caaaccagcg tggaccgctt
     5641 gctgcaactc tctcagggcc aggcggtgaa gggcaatcag ctgttgcccg tctcactggt
     5701 gaaaagaaaa accaccctgg cgcccaatac gcaaaccgcc tctccccgcg cgttggccga
     5761 ttcattaatg cagctggcac gacaggtttc ccgactggaa agcgggcagt gagcgcaacg
     5821 caattaatgt gagttagcgc gaattgatct ggtttgacag cttatcatcg actgcacggt
     5881 gcaccaatgc ttctggcgtc aggcagccat cggaagctgt ggtatggctg tgcaggtcgt
     5941 aaatcactgc ataattcgtg tcgctcaagg cgcactcccg ttctggataa tgttttttgc
     6001 gccgacatca taacggttct ggcaaatatt ctgaaatgag ctgttgacaa ttaatcatcc
     6061 ggctcgtata atgtgtggaa ttgtgagcgg ataacaattt cacacaggaa acagacccat
     6121 ggcaatgttt aaaagagaag aaatcattga aatggccaat aaggactttg aaaaagcatg
     6181 gatcgaaact aaagacctta taaaagctaa aaagataaac gaaagttacc caagaataaa
     6241 accagttttt ggaaaaacac accctgtaaa tgacactatt gaaaatttaa gacaggcata
     6301 tcttagaatg ggttttgaag aatatataaa cccagtaatt gtcgatgaaa gagatattta
     6361 taaacaattc ggcccagaag ctatggcagt tttggataga tgcttttatt tagcgggact
     6421 tccaagacct gacgttggtt tgagcgatga aaaaatttca cagattgaaa aacttggaat
     6481 taaagtttct gagcacaaag aaagtttaca aaaaatactt cacggataca aaaaaggaac
     6541 tcttgatggt gacgatttag ttttagaaat ttcaaatgca cttgaaattt caagcgagat
     6601 gggtttaaaa attttagaag atgttttccc agaatttaag gatttaaccg cagtttcttc
     6661 aaaattaact ttaagaagcc acatgacttc aggatggttc cttactgttt cagacctcat
     6721 gaacaaaaaa cccttgccat ttaaactctt ttcaatcgat agatgtttta gaagagaaca
     6781 aaaagaagat aaaagccact taatgacata ccactctgca tcctgtgcaa ttgcaggtga
     6841 aggcgtggat attaatgatg gaaaagcaat tgcagaagga ttattatccc aatttggctt
     6901 tacaaacttt aaattcattc ctgatgaaaa gaaaagtaaa tactacaccc ctgaaacaca
     6961 gactgaagtt tacgcatacc acccaaaatt aaaagaatgg ctcgaagttg ctacatttgg
     7021 agtatattcg ccagttgcat taagcaaata cggaatagat gtacctgtaa tgaatttggg
     7081 tcttggtgtt gaaagacttg caatgatttc tggaaatttc gcagatgttc gagaaatggt
     7141 atatcctcag ttttacgaac acaaacttaa tgaccggaat gtcgcttcaa tggtaaaact
     7201 cgataaagtt ccagtaatgg atgaaattta cgatttaaca aaagaattaa ttgagtcatg
     7261 tgttaaaaac aaagatttaa aatccccttg tgaattagct attgaaaaaa cgttttcatt
     7321 tggaaaaacc aagaaaaatg taaaaataaa catttttgaa aaagaagaag gtaaaaattt
     7381 actcggacct tcaattttaa acgaaatcta cgtttacgat ggaaatgtaa ttggaattcc
     7441 tgaaagcttt gacggagtaa aagaagaatt taaagacttc ttagaaaaag gaaaatcaga
     7501 aggggtagca acaggcattc gatatatcga tgcgctttgc tttaaaatta cttcaaaatt
     7561 agaagaagca tttgtgtcaa acactactga attcaaagtt aaagttccaa ttgtcagaag
     7621 tttaagcgac attaacttaa aaatcgatga tatcgcatta aaacagatca tgagcaaaaa
     7681 taaagtaatc gacgttagag gcccagtctt tttaaatgtc gaagtaaaaa ttgaataaga
     7741 gctcggtacc
//
