>Addgene plasmid #68289 | SepOTSθ | addgene partial sequence | sequence record 123802 | pJR_F2 5'-cgacgttagaggcccagt-3'
CTCGGTACCTAAAGTATATTAGTTAAGTATAAGAAGGAGATATACATATGGGATCCATGTCTAAAGAAAA
GTTTGAACGTACAAAACCGCACGTTAACGTCGGTACTATCGGCCACGTTGACCATGGTAAAACAACGCTG
ACCGCTGCAATCACTACCGTACTGGCTAAAACCTACGGCGGTGCTGCTCGCGCATTCGACCAGATCGATA
ACGCGCCGGAAGAAAAAGCTCGTGGTATCACCATCAACACTTCTCGGGTTGAATACGACACCCCGACCCG
TCACTACGCACACGTAGACTGCCCGGGGCACGCCGACTATGTTAAAAACATGATCACCGGTGCTGCGCAG
ATGGACGGCGCGATCCTGGTAGTTGCTGCGACTGACGGCCCGATGCCGCAGACTCGTGAGCACATCCTGC
TGGGTCGTCAGGTAGGCGTTCCGTACATCATCGTGTTCCTGAACAAATGCGACATGGTTGATGACGAAGA
GCTGCTGGAACTGGTTGAAATGGAAGTTCGTGAACTTCTGTCTCAGTACGACTTCCCGGGCGACGACACT
CCGATCGTTCGTGGTTCTGCTCTGAAAGCGCTGGAAGGCGACGCAGAGTGGGAAGCGAAAATCCTGGAAC
TGGCTGGCTTCCTGGATTCTTACATTCCGGAACCAGAGCGTGCGATTGACAAGCCGTTCC
