>Addgene plasmid #68289 | SepOTSθ | addgene partial sequence | sequence record 123803 | KanR2-F 5'-GAACTGCCTCGGTGAGTTTT-3'
TATGGTATTGATAATCCTGATATGAGTAAATTGCAGTTTCATTTGATGCTCGATGAGTTTTTCTAAGAAT
TAATTCATGAGCGGATACATATTTGAATGTATTTAGAAAAATAAACAAATAGGGGTTCCGCGCACATTTC
CCCGAAAAGTGCCACCGCGGCCGCGCTTCTTTGAGCGAACGATCAAAAATAAGTGGCGCCCCATCAAAAA
AATATTCTCAACATAAAAAACTTTGTGTAATACTTGTAACGCTGAATTCGCCGGGGTAGTCTAGGGGTTA
GGCAGCGGACTCTAAATCCGCCTTACGTGGGTTCAAATCCCACCCCCGGCTCCAGGATCCTCTAGAGTCG
ACCTGCAGATCCTTAGCGAAAGCTAAGGATTTTTTTTGCCGCGGCGCTTCTTTGAGCGAACGATCAAAAA
TAAGTGGCGCCCCATCAAAAAAATATTCTCAACATAAAAAACTTTGTGTAATACTTGTAACGCTGAATTC
GCCGGGGTAGTCTAGGGGTTAGGCAGCGGACTCTAAATCCGCCTTACGTGGGTTCAAATCCCACCCCCGG
CTCCAGGATCCTCTAGAGTCGACCTGCAGATCCTTAGCGAAAGCTAAGGATTTTTTTTGCGGCCGCTTTC
ACCGTCATCACCGAAACGCGCGAGGCAGCAGATCAATTCGCGCGCGAAGGCGAAGCGGCATGCATTTACG
TTGACACCATCGAATGGTGCAAAACCTTTCGCGGTATGGCATGATAGCGCCCGGAAGAGAGTCAATTCAG
GGTGGTGAATGTGAAACCAGTAACGTTATACGATGTCGCAGAGTATGCCGGTGTCTCTTATCAGACCGTT
TCCCGCGTGGTGAACCAGGCCAGCCACGT
